Addgene plasmid #16265: pRc/CMV-Beta(4)Integrin
Depositing lab: Arthur Mercurio. Depositing organization: University of Massachusetts, Worcester. Publication: Activation of the p21 pathway of growth arrest and apoptosis by the beta 4 integrin cytoplasmic domain. Clarke AS, Lotz MM, Chao C, Mercurio AM. J Biol Chem. 1995 Sep 29. 270(39):22673-6. 10.1074/jbc.270.39.22957 PubMed 7559386.
Backbone
  Vector backbone: pRc/CMV expression vector
  Backbone manufacturer: Invitrogen
  Backbone size w/o insert (bp): 5400
  Vector type: Mammalian Expression
  Selectable markers: Neomycin (select with G418)
Growth in bacteria
  Bacterial resistance: Ampicillin, 100 μg/mL
  Growth temperature: 37°C
  Growth strain: DH5alpha
  Copy number: Unknown
Gene/Insert
  Gene/Insert name: Beta 4 Integrin
  Species: H. sapiens (human)
  Insert size (bp): 5700
  Mutation: lacked the 70- and 7-amino acid splice variants and the 5` upstream 49-base pair region
  Entrez Gene: ITGB4 (a.k.a. CD104, GP150, JEB5A, JEB5B)
  Cloning method: Restriction Enzyme; 5′ cloning site EcoRI (not destroyed); 3′ cloning site EcoRI (not destroyed)
  Sequencing primers: 5′ N/A
Terms and licenses: Academic/Nonprofit Terms; Industry Terms: Not Available to Industry
How to cite: pRc/CMV-Beta(4)Integrin was a gift from Arthur Mercurio (Addgene plasmid # 16265 ; http://n2t.net/addgene:16265 ; RRID:Addgene_16265)
