[The description below was written by a language model from this plasmid's Addgene catalogue record.]
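Description:
pRc/CMV-Beta(4)Integrin is a mammalian expression plasmid built on the commercial pRc/CMV backbone (about 5.4 kb without insert) and carrying a human integrin beta 4 (ITGB4, also known as CD104) cDNA of roughly 5.7 kb. As the backbone name indicates, expression of the insert is driven by the cytomegalovirus immediate-early promoter, a strong constitutive promoter in most mammalian cell lines. The plasmid is propagated in E. coli under ampicillin selection, and it carries a neomycin resistance marker so that stably transfected mammalian cells can be selected with G418. The record lists the bacterial copy number as unknown and provides no feature table, so other elements such as the replication origin and polyadenylation signals are not documented here.

The beta 4 cDNA was inserted by restriction cloning, with EcoRI sites at both the 5′ and 3′ junctions, and both sites are retained. Because the same enzyme flanks both ends, the insert can be excised as a single fragment, although the record does not say how its orientation was confirmed. The insert corresponds to a beta 4 isoform that lacks the 70-amino acid and 7-amino acid alternatively spliced segments, and it also omits a 49-bp region of 5′ upstream sequence. No epitope tags or reporter fusions are recorded.

The associated publication concerns activation of the p21 pathway of growth arrest and apoptosis by the beta 4 integrin cytoplasmic domain. This fits use of the construct for transient or stable expression of the beta 4 subunit in mammalian cells to study integrin signalling and its effects on cell growth and survival.
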