>Addgene plasmid #16265 | pRc/CMV-Beta(4)Integrin | addgene partial sequence | sequence record 22655 | CMV-F 5'-CGCAAATGGGCGGTAGGCGTG-3'
AGCTCTCTGGCTAACTAGAGAACCCACTGCTTACTGGCTTATCGAAATTAATACGACTCACTATAGGGAG
ACCCAAGCTTGGTACCGAGCTCGGATCCACTAGTAACGGCCGCCAGTGTGCTGGAATTCCGGCCCGCGCC
CGCCCTCGGACAGTCCCTGCTCGCCCGCGCGCTGCAGCCCCATCTCCTAGCGGCAGCCCAGGCGCGGAGG
GAGCGAGTCCGCCCCGAGGAGGAAGAGGATGGCAGGGCCACGCCCCAGCCCATGGGCCAGGCTGCTCCTG
GCAGCCTTGATCAGCGTCAGCCTCTCTGGGACCTTGGCAAACCGCTGCAAGAAGGCCCCAGTGAAGAGCT
GCACGGAGTGTGTCCGTGTGGATAAGGACTGCGCCTACTGCACAGACGAGATGTTCAGGGACCGGCGCTG
CAACACCCAGGCGGAGCTGCTGGCCGCGGGCTGCCAGCGGGAGAGCATCGTGGTCATGGAGAGCAGCTTC
CAAATCACAGAGGAGACCCAGATTGACACCACCCTGCGGCGCAGCCAGATGTCCCCCCAAGGCCTGCGGG
TCCGTCTGCGGCCCGGTGAGGAGCGGCATTTTGAGCTGGAGGTGTTTGAGCCACTGGAGAGCCCCGTGGA
CCTGTACATCCTCATGGACTTCTCCAACTCCATGTCCGATGATCTGGACAACCTCAAGAAGATGGGGCAG
AACCTGGCTCGGGTCCTGAGCCAGCTCACCAGCGACTACACTATTGGATTAGGCAAGTTTGTGGACAAAG
TCAGCGTCCCGC
